LOCUS       Exported 9918 bp ds-DNA circular SYN 13-MAY-2021
DEFINITION  Vector for reporter assay of one zebrafish super-enhancer region.
ACCESSION   .
VERSION     .
KEYWORDS    E1b-GFP-Tol2-Gateway dre SE-zic2a N
SOURCE      synthetic DNA construct
  ORGANISM  synthetic DNA construct
REFERENCE   1 (bases 1 to 9918)
  AUTHORS   Perez-Rico YA, Boeva V, Mallory AC, Bitetti A, Majello S, Barillot
            E, Shkumatava A
  TITLE     Comparative analyses of super-enhancers reveal conserved elements in
            vertebrate genomes.
  JOURNAL   Genome Res. 2017 Feb;27(2):259-268. doi: 10.1101/gr.203679.115. Epub
            2016 Dec 13.
  PUBMED    27965291
REFERENCE   2 (bases 1 to 9918)
  AUTHORS   .
  TITLE     Direct Submission
  JOURNAL   Exported May 13, 2021 from SnapGene Server 1.1.58
            http://www.snapgene.com
FEATURES             Location/Qualifiers
     source          1..9918
                     /organism="synthetic DNA construct"
                     /mol_type="other DNA"
     protein_bind    1..125
                     /gene="mutant version of attR"
                     /label=attR1
                     /bound_moiety="LR Clonase(TM)"
                     /note="recombination site for the Gateway(R) LR reaction"
     promoter        150..180
                     /label=lac UV5 promoter
                     /note="E. coli lac promoter with an ""up"" mutation"
     CDS             234..893
                     /codon_start=1
                     /gene="cat"
                     /product="chloramphenicol acetyltransferase"
                     /label=CmR
                     /note="confers resistance to chloramphenicol"
                     /translation="MEKKITGYTTVDISQWHRKEHFEAFQSVAQCTYNQTVQLDITAFL
                     KTVKKNKHKFYPAFIHILARLMNAHPEFRMAMKDGELVIWDSVHPCYTVFHEQTETFSS
                     LWSEYHDDFRQFLHIYSQDVACYGENLAYFPKGFIENMFFVSANPWVSFTSFDLNVANM
                     DNFFAPVFTMGKYYTQGDKVLMPLAIQVHHAVCDGFHVGRMLNELQQYCDEWQGGA"
     primer_bind     complement(300..319)
                     /label=CAT-R
                     /note="Chloramphenicol resistance gene, reverse primer"
     CDS             1235..1540
                     /codon_start=1
                     /gene="ccdB"
                     /product="CcdB, a bacterial toxin that poisons DNA gyrase"
                     /label=ccdB
                     /note="Plasmids containing the ccdB gene cannot be
                     propagated in standard E. coli strains."
                     /translation="MQFKVYTYKRESRYRLFVDVQSDIIDTPGRRMVIPLASARLLSDK
                     VSRELYPVVHIGDESWRMMTTDMASVPVSVIGEEVADLSHRENDIKNAINLMFWGI"
     primer_bind     1419..1438
                     /label=ccdB-fwd
                     /note="ccdB gene, forward primer"
     protein_bind    complement(1581..1705)
                     /gene="mutant version of attR"
                     /label=attR2
                     /bound_moiety="LR Clonase(TM)"
                     /note="recombination site for the Gateway(R) LR reaction"
     intron          2409..2981
                     /label=-beta-globin intron
                     /note="intron from rabbit beta-globin gene"
     regulatory      3055..3064
                     /regulatory_class="other"
                     /note="vertebrate consensus sequence for strong initiation
                     of translation (Kozak, 1987)"
     CDS             3061..3780
                     /codon_start=1
                     /product="the original enhanced GFP (Yang et al., 1996)"
                     /label=EGFP
                     /note="mammalian codon-optimized"
                     /translation="MVSKGEELFTGVVPILVELDGDVNGHKFSVSGEGEGDATYGKLTL
                     KFICTTGKLPVPWPTLVTTLTYGVQCFSRYPDHMKQHDFFKSAMPEGYVQERTIFFKDD
                     GNYKTRAEVKFEGDTLVNRIELKGIDFKEDGNILGHKLEYNYNSHNVYIMADKQKNGIK
                     VNFKIRHNIEDGSVQLADHYQQNTPIGDGPVLLPDNHYLSTQSALSKDPNEKRDHMVLL
                     EFVTAAGITLGMDELYK"
     CDS             3061..3777
                     /codon_start=1
                     /product="enhanced GFP"
                     /label=EGFP
                     /translation="MVSKGEELFTGVVPILVELDGDVNGHKFSVSGEGEGDATYGKLTL
                     KFICTTGKLPVPWPTLVTTLTYGVQCFSRYPDHMKQHDFFKSAMPEGYVQERTIFFKDD
                     GNYKTRAEVKFEGDTLVNRIELKGIDFKEDGNILGHKLEYNYNSHNVYIMADKQKNGIK
                     VNFKIRHNIEDGSVQLADHYQQNTPIGDGPVLLPDNHYLSTQSALSKDPNEKRDHMVLL
                     EFVTAAGITLGMDELYK"
     primer_bind     complement(3106..3127)
                     /label=EGFP-N
                     /note="EGFP, reverse primer"
     primer_bind     complement(3367..3386)
                     /label=EXFP-R
                     /note="For distinguishing EGFP variants, reverse primer"
     primer_bind     3714..3735
                     /label=EGFP-C
                     /note="EGFP, forward primer"
     polyA_signal    3825..3959
                     /label=SV40 poly(A) signal
                     /note="SV40 polyadenylation signal"
     primer_bind     complement(3849..3868)
                     /label=EBV-rev
                     /note="SV40 polyA terminator, reverse primer"
     primer_bind     3903..3922
                     /label=SV40pA-R
                     /note="SV40 polyA, reverse primer"
     primer_bind     complement(4629..4645)
                     /label=SK primer
                     /note="common sequencing primer, one of multiple similar
                     variants"
     primer_bind     complement(4629..4645)
                     /label=pBluescriptSK
                     /note="For pBluescript vector"
     primer_bind     complement(4682..4702)
                     /label=T3
                     /note="T3 promoter, forward primer"
     promoter        complement(4682..4700)
                     /label=T3 promoter
                     /note="promoter for bacteriophage T3 RNA polymerase"
     primer_bind     complement(4721..4737)
                     /label=M13 rev
                     /note="common sequencing primer, one of multiple similar
                     variants"
     primer_bind     complement(4721..4737)
                     /label=M13 Reverse
                     /note="In lacZ gene. Also called M13-rev"
     primer_bind     complement(4734..4756)
                     /label=M13/pUC Reverse
                     /note="In lacZ gene"
     protein_bind    4745..4761
                     /label=lac operator
                     /bound_moiety="lac repressor encoded by lacI"
                     /note="The lac repressor binds to the lac operator to
                     inhibit transcription in E. coli. This inhibition can be
                     relieved by adding lactose or
                     isopropyl-beta-D-thiogalactopyranoside (IPTG)."
     promoter        complement(4769..4799)
                     /label=lac promoter
                     /note="promoter for the E. coli lac operon"
     protein_bind    4814..4835
                     /label=CAP binding site
                     /bound_moiety="E. coli catabolite activator protein"
                     /note="CAP binding activates transcription in the presence
                     of cAMP."
     primer_bind     complement(4952..4969)
                     /label=L4440
                     /note="L4440 vector, forward primer"
     rep_origin      complement(5123..5711)
                     /direction=LEFT
                     /label=ori
                     /note="high-copy-number ColE1/pMB1/pBR322/pUC origin of
                     replication"
     primer_bind     complement(5203..5222)
                     /label=pBR322ori-F
                     /note="pBR322 origin, forward primer"
     CDS             complement(5882..6742)
                     /codon_start=1
                     /gene="bla"
                     /product="beta-lactamase"
                     /label=AmpR
                     /note="confers resistance to ampicillin, carbenicillin, and
                     related antibiotics"
                     /translation="MSIQHFRVALIPFFAAFCLPVFAHPETLVKVKDAEDQLGARVGYI
                     ELDLNSGKILESFRPEERFPMMSTFKVLLCGAVLSRIDAGQEQLGRRIHYSQNDLVEYS
                     PVTEKHLTDGMTVRELCSAAITMSDNTAANLLLTTIGGPKELTAFLHNMGDHVTRLDRW
                     EPELNEAIPNDERDTTMPVAMATTLRKLLTGELLTLASRQQLIDWMEADKVAGPLLRSA
                     LPAGWFIADKSGAGERGSRGIIAALGPDGKPSRIVVIYTTGSQATMDERNRQIAEIGAS
                     LIKHW"
     primer_bind     6505..6524
                     /label=Amp-R
                     /note="Ampicillin resistance gene, reverse primer"
     promoter        complement(6743..6847)
                     /gene="bla"
                     /label=AmpR promoter
     rep_origin      complement(6873..7328)
                     /direction=LEFT
                     /label=f1 ori
                     /note="f1 bacteriophage origin of replication; arrow
                     indicates direction of (+) strand synthesis"
     primer_bind     complement(7010..7031)
                     /label=F1ori-F
                     /note="F1 origin, forward primer"
     primer_bind     7222..7241
                     /label=F1ori-R
                     /note="F1 origin, reverse primer"
     primer_bind     7455..7477
                     /label=M13/pUC Forward
                     /note="In lacZ gene"
     primer_bind     7469..7486
                     /label=M13 Forward
                     /note="In lacZ gene. Also called M13-F20 or M13 (-21)
                     Forward"
     primer_bind     7470..7486
                     /label=M13 fwd
                     /note="common sequencing primer, one of multiple similar
                     variants"
     primer_bind     7496..7515
                     /label=T7
                     /note="T7 promoter, forward primer"
     promoter        7496..7514
                     /label=T7 promoter
                     /note="promoter for bacteriophage T7 RNA polymerase"
ORIGIN
        1 acaagtttgt acaaaaaagc tgaacgagaa acgtaaaatg atataaatat caatatatta
       61 aattagattt tgcataaaaa acagactaca taatactgta aaacacaaca tatccagtca
      121 ctatggcggc cgcattaggc accccaggct ttacacttta tgcttccggc tcgtataatg
      181 tgtggatttt gagttaggat ccgtcgagat tttcaggagc taaggaagct aaaatggaga
      241 aaaaaatcac tggatatacc accgttgata tatcccaatg gcatcgtaaa gaacattttg
      301 aggcatttca gtcagttgct caatgtacct ataaccagac cgttcagctg gatattacgg
      361 cctttttaaa gaccgtaaag aaaaataagc acaagtttta tccggccttt attcacattc
      421 ttgcccgcct gatgaatgct catccggaat tccgtatggc aatgaaagac ggtgagctgg
      481 tgatatggga tagtgttcac ccttgttaca ccgttttcca tgagcaaact gaaacgtttt
      541 catcgctctg gagtgaatac cacgacgatt tccggcagtt tctacacata tattcgcaag
      601 atgtggcgtg ttacggtgaa aacctggcct atttccctaa agggtttatt gagaatatgt
      661 ttttcgtctc agccaatccc tgggtgagtt tcaccagttt tgatttaaac gtggccaata
      721 tggacaactt cttcgccccc gttttcacca tgggcaaata ttatacgcaa ggcgacaagg
      781 tgctgatgcc gctggcgatt caggttcatc atgccgtttg tgatggcttc catgtcggca
      841 gaatgcttaa tgaattacaa cagtactgcg atgagtggca gggcggggcg taaacgcgtg
      901 gatccggctt actaaaagcc agataacagt atgcgtattt gcgcgctgat ttttgcggta
      961 taagaatata tactgatatg tatacccgaa gtatgtcaaa aagaggtatg ctatgaagca
     1021 gcgtattaca gtgacagttg acagcgacag ctatcagttg ctcaaggcat atatgatgtc
     1081 aatatctccg gtctggtaag cacaaccatg cagaatgaag cccgtcgtct gcgtgccgaa
     1141 cgctggaaag cggaaaatca ggaagggatg gctgaggtcg cccggtttat tgaaatgaac
     1201 ggctcttttg ctgacgagaa caggggctgg tgaaatgcag tttaaggttt acacctataa
     1261 aagagagagc cgttatcgtc tgtttgtgga tgtacagagt gatattattg acacgcccgg
     1321 gcgacggatg gtgatccccc tggccagtgc acgtctgctg tcagataaag tctcccgtga
     1381 actttacccg gtggtgcata tcggggatga aagctggcgc atgatgacca ccgatatggc
     1441 cagtgtgccg gtctccgtta tcggggaaga agtggctgat ctcagccacc gcgaaaatga
     1501 catcaaaaac gccattaacc tgatgttctg gggaatataa atgtcaggct cccttataca
     1561 cagccagtct gcaggtcgac catagtgact ggatatgttg tgttttacag tattatgtag
     1621 tctgtttttt atgcaaaatc taatttaata tattgatatt tatatcattt tacgtttctc
     1681 gttcagcttt cttgtacaaa gtggtgatat caagatctag accatcacac aggttgtccc
     1741 tagttaggca aaaacaaaaa agtcatcctg gtctcacagt ggtgattgaa ttctgaagta
     1801 ctatctgtgc atgacaaagg tgcagcaggt agggaataat gagttgattt gagattcagt
     1861 cctggttctc ctctctgctc aggcccccag gcttcactct ctctctccct catctcagcg
     1921 agctgtgctg taggacaggc ttatcttgag agggacctct gtgtagccaa aggctcctgg
     1981 cctgccctga ttaaaggagc gctgcttttt acccatgctg aggctagatc aatgcggaga
     2041 tgctttcagc ctgcctatat gaatttcaat atttccatat cttagttctc gccttgttgc
     2101 actgttagat cattattagg ggagctggcc ctactcaagc tgtgtgccat taagcaaatg
     2161 aagctggcct ggtgaggatg agtggcgtct tgttctcttt tctttttttt aacagggcac
     2221 taaagagccc tgtcatcttt atcttttatc tcagagctca ccggtgtttc tttcttccga
     2281 tgacctgcag atgtggcatc cctctctgag atctctcgac tctagagggt atataatgga
     2341 tcccatcgcg tctcagcctc actttgagct cctccacacg aatttcgacc gatcctgaga
     2401 acttcagggt gagtttgggg acccttgatt gttctttctt tttcgctatt gtaaaattca
     2461 tgttatatgg agggggcaaa gttttcaggg tgttgtttag aatgggaaga tgtcccttgt
     2521 atcaccatgg accctcatga taattttgtt tctttcactt tctactctgt tgacaaccat
     2581 tgtctcctct tattttcttt tcattttctg taactttttc gttaaacttt agcttgcatt
     2641 tgtaacgaat ttttaaattc acttttgttt atttgtcaga ttgtaagtac tttctctaat
     2701 cacttttttt tcaaggcaat cagggtatat tatattgtac ttcagcacag ttttagagaa
     2761 caattgttat aattaaatga taaggtagaa tatttctgca tataaattct ggctggcgtg
     2821 gaaatattct tattggtaga aacaactaca ccctggtcat catcctgcct ttctctttat
     2881 ggttacaatg atatacactg tttgagatga ggataaaata ctctgagtcc aaaccgggcc
     2941 cctctgctaa ccatgttcat gccttcttct ctttcctaca gctcctgggc aacgtgctgg
     3001 ttgttgtgct gtctcatcat tttggcaaag aattcctcga cggatccacc ggtcgccacc
     3061 atggtgagca agggcgagga gctgttcacc ggggtggtgc ccatcctggt cgagctggac
     3121 ggcgacgtaa acggccacaa gttcagcgtg tccggcgagg gcgagggcga tgccacctac
     3181 ggcaagctga ccctgaagtt catctgcacc accggcaagc tgcccgtgcc ctggcccacc
     3241 ctcgtgacca ccctgaccta cggcgtgcag tgcttcagcc gctaccccga ccacatgaag
     3301 cagcacgact tcttcaagtc cgccatgccc gaaggctacg tccaggagcg caccatcttc
     3361 ttcaaggacg acggcaacta caagacccgc gccgaggtga agttcgaggg cgacaccctg
     3421 gtgaaccgca tcgagctgaa gggcatcgac ttcaaggagg acggcaacat cctggggcac
     3481 aagctggagt acaactacaa cagccacaac gtctatatca tggccgacaa gcagaagaac
     3541 ggcatcaagg tgaacttcaa gatccgccac aacatcgagg acggcagcgt gcagctcgcc
     3601 gaccactacc agcagaacac ccccatcggc gacggccccg tgctgctgcc cgacaaccac
     3661 tacctgagca cccagtccgc cctgagcaaa gaccccaacg agaagcgcga tcacatggtc
     3721 ctgctggagt tcgtgaccgc cgccgggatc actctcggca tggacgagct gtacaagtaa
     3781 agcggccgcc accgcggtgg agctcgaatt aattcatcga tgatgatcca gacatgataa
     3841 gatacattga tgagtttgga caaaccacaa ctagaatgca gtgaaaaaaa tgctttattt
     3901 gtgaaatttg tgatgctatt gctttatttg taaccattat aagctgcaat aaacaagtta
     3961 acaacaacaa ttgcattcat tttatgtttc aggttcaggg ggaggtgtgg gaggtttttt
     4021 aaagcaagta aaacctctac aaatgtggta tggctgatta tgatcctcta gatcagatcc
     4081 gaagatacgg ccacgggtgc tcttgatcct gtggctgatt ttggactgtg ctgctcgcag
     4141 ctgctgatga atcacatact tcctccattt tcttccactg attgactgtt ataatttccc
     4201 taatttccag gtcaaggtgc tgtgcattgt ggtaatagat gtgacatgac gtcacttcca
     4261 aaggaccaat gaacatgtct gaccaatttc atataatgtg aaaacgattt tcataggcag
     4321 aataaataac atttaaatta aactgggcat cagcgcaatt caattggttt ggtaatagca
     4381 agggaaaata gaatgaagtg atctccaaaa aataagtact ttttgactgt aaataaaatt
     4441 gtaaggagta aaaagtactt ttttttctaa aaaaatgtaa ttaagtaaaa gtaaaagtat
     4501 tgatttttaa ttgtactcaa gtaaagtaaa aatccccaaa aataatactt aagtacagta
     4561 atcaagtaaa attactcaag tactttacac ctctggttct tgacccccta ccttcagcaa
     4621 gcccagcaga tccactagtt ctagagcggc cgccaccgcg gtggagctcc agcttttgtt
     4681 ccctttagtg agggttaatt gcgcgcttgg cgtaatcatg gtcatagctg tttcctgtgt
     4741 gaaattgtta tccgctcaca attccacaca acatacgagc cggaagcata aagtgtaaag
     4801 cctggggtgc ctaatgagtg agctaactca cattaattgc gttgcgctca ctgcccgctt
     4861 tccagtcggg aaacctgtcg tgccagctgc attaatgaat cggccaacgc gcggggagag
     4921 gcggtttgcg tattgggcgc tcttccgctt cctcgctcac tgactcgctg cgctcggtcg
     4981 ttcggctgcg gcgagcggta tcagctcact caaaggcggt aatacggtta tccacagaat
     5041 caggggataa cgcaggaaag aacatgtgag caaaaggcca gcaaaaggcc aggaaccgta
     5101 aaaaggccgc gttgctggcg tttttccata ggctccgccc ccctgacgag catcacaaaa
     5161 atcgacgctc aagtcagagg tggcgaaacc cgacaggact ataaagatac caggcgtttc
     5221 cccctggaag ctccctcgtg cgctctcctg ttccgaccct gccgcttacc ggatacctgt
     5281 ccgcctttct cccttcggga agcgtggcgc tttctcatag ctcacgctgt aggtatctca
     5341 gttcggtgta ggtcgttcgc tccaagctgg gctgtgtgca cgaacccccc gttcagcccg
     5401 accgctgcgc cttatccggt aactatcgtc ttgagtccaa cccggtaaga cacgacttat
     5461 cgccactggc agcagccact ggtaacagga ttagcagagc gaggtatgta ggcggtgcta
     5521 cagagttctt gaagtggtgg cctaactacg gctacactag aagaacagta tttggtatct
     5581 gcgctctgct gaagccagtt accttcggaa aaagagttgg tagctcttga tccggcaaac
     5641 aaaccaccgc tggtagcggt ggtttttttg tttgcaagca gcagattacg cgcagaaaaa
     5701 aaggatctca agaagatcct ttgatctttt ctacggggtc tgacgctcag tggaacgaaa
     5761 actcacgtta agggattttg gtcatgagat tatcaaaaag gatcttcacc tagatccttt
     5821 taaattaaaa atgaagtttt aaatcaatct aaagtatata tgagtaaact tggtctgaca
     5881 gttaccaatg cttaatcagt gaggcaccta tctcagcgat ctgtctattt cgttcatcca
     5941 tagttgcctg actccccgtc gtgtagataa ctacgatacg ggagggctta ccatctggcc
     6001 ccagtgctgc aatgataccg cgagacccac gctcaccggc tccagattta tcagcaataa
     6061 accagccagc cggaagggcc gagcgcagaa gtggtcctgc aactttatcc gcctccatcc
     6121 agtctattaa ttgttgccgg gaagctagag taagtagttc gccagttaat agtttgcgca
     6181 acgttgttgc cattgctaca ggcatcgtgg tgtcacgctc gtcgtttggt atggcttcat
     6241 tcagctccgg ttcccaacga tcaaggcgag ttacatgatc ccccatgttg tgcaaaaaag
     6301 cggttagctc cttcggtcct ccgatcgttg tcagaagtaa gttggccgca gtgttatcac
     6361 tcatggttat ggcagcactg cataattctc ttactgtcat gccatccgta agatgctttt
     6421 ctgtgactgg tgagtactca accaagtcat tctgagaata gtgtatgcgg cgaccgagtt
     6481 gctcttgccc ggcgtcaata cgggataata ccgcgccaca tagcagaact ttaaaagtgc
     6541 tcatcattgg aaaacgttct tcggggcgaa aactctcaag gatcttaccg ctgttgagat
     6601 ccagttcgat gtaacccact cgtgcaccca actgatcttc agcatctttt actttcacca
     6661 gcgtttctgg gtgagcaaaa acaggaaggc aaaatgccgc aaaaaaggga ataagggcga
     6721 cacggaaatg ttgaatactc atactcttcc tttttcaata ttattgaagc atttatcagg
     6781 gttattgtct catgagcgga tacatatttg aatgtattta gaaaaataaa caaatagggg
     6841 ttccgcgcac atttccccga aaagtgccac ctaaattgta agcgttaata ttttgttaaa
     6901 attcgcgtta aatttttgtt aaatcagctc attttttaac caataggccg aaatcggcaa
     6961 aatcccttat aaatcaaaag aatagaccga gatagggttg agtgttgttc cagtttggaa
     7021 caagagtcca ctattaaaga acgtggactc caacgtcaaa ggnnnnnnnn nnnnnnnnnn
     7081 nnnnnnnnnn nnnnnnnnnn nnnnnnnnnn ntnnnnnnnn nnnnnnnnnn nnnnnnnnnn
     7141 nnnnnnnnnn nnnnnnnnnn nnnnnnnnnn nnnnnnnnnn nnnnnnnnnn nnnnnnnnnn
     7201 nnngnnnnnn nnnnnnnnnn nnnnnnnnnn nnnnnnnnnn nnnnnnnnnn nnnnnnnnnn
     7261 nnnnnnnnnn nnnnnnnnnn nnnnnnnnnn nnnnnnnnnn nnnnnnnnnn nnnnnnnnnn
     7321 nnnnnnnncc cattcgccat tcaggctgcg caactgttgg gaagggcgat cggtgcgggc
     7381 ctcttcgcta ttacgccagc tggcgaaagg gggatgtgct gcaaggcgat taagttgggt
     7441 aacgccaggg ttttcccagt cacgacgttg taaaacgacg gccagtgagc gcgcgtaata
     7501 cgactcacta tagggcgaat tgggtaccaa atagtaggaa ttacccacct gtacaagtgc
     7561 tgaaaacttg gatgaataag cccgtttgcc attttctact gctattttaa atcttttctg
     7621 tatttgtctg catttgtctt tacccttgaa taaatgtttt agttgttttt tttcaattat
     7681 gactgtgttt aacagacatt attacaataa tatgtaatag tagtacacac tattattatg
     7741 taatagtact tgttgactgt atttgagaac tggaccgagt gagtgttacg tcacccattc
     7801 aaaatgactt acttctggct ccaacaaaat gaagttaatt cagttgccat ttttcactgt
     7861 atggacatcg ccgtgttgga gctagacgtt gccaataagc aagaaagagc cgagatgcgt
     7921 cgagtctgag tcaccgttcc tatggcaacc cctctaacca atcagaagta agcttgttgg
     7981 aagtccacag cctaccactt gaaagcgggc tgcacaaaat ctgtcaaacg ttttgaacgt
     8041 tggatgtgag agcacatact tttattaagg catctggttg gtcagtttat aatatcaaca
     8101 acttgggcta cagaaaagaa aagttattac agaaattatg attaacaagt acatgttaaa
     8161 taaagatttt aatatgaatg ccaccactgg agcattcatg ccatttggag cttcttcctg
     8221 tttggatcac tagaaggagg aggtcactca ttacagttct catatacagt cgttggttgg
     8281 ttggttggtt ggtagattga ttgattgatt gattgattga ttgattgatt gattgattga
     8341 ttgattgatt gattgattga ttgattgatt ggtagtcaaa ataagaaata atttccacag
     8401 attcattaca gaaatgatta aatgcataca taaaaaactn gggggggggg gggatacaac
     8461 aacacactta agtcacattt gcctacgtaa agaaaagtaa agaaaatcaa tagctatatt
     8521 ttacatctcc tttttttgct gtcttttaat tagccttgtt ttgctgttat cttgattgaa
     8581 actgtaactt cttcacctgc ttcttttctt tgtaggtttt gccagcccag aaacaggcat
     8641 ggctgtgcaa ggccagagca ccatgcacaa tgcgctgcat gtcttcatga acggctcaat
     8701 gtcctcagtc cagggctcag ccaacgaccc catcttcctc cttcaccatg ctttcattga
     8761 caggtaacaa acacgtcatg acattagact gcacagtttt tgacaaagtt catacaatct
     8821 gttgtttata gctgctacaa ttagtgaagt ttgtgaatgt acttggatga gcagcgaaag
     8881 atcaattgag atcaattgtt agagtttggt tgccctgcag agcaaagaac aaaaaataat
     8941 ctggtggctt tactgcgtga ggttattatt ggtggaatag aaacacaaaa cataattgca
     9001 tttatttgtt taatttttta tcttatctta actttcatct tgcatatttg tttcttacat
     9061 catttctagc atctttgagc gctggctaag aactcatcag cctccccggt ccatctaccc
     9121 acgtaccaat gcaccaattg gccacaatga cggctactac atggtgccat tccttcctct
     9181 ttataggaat ggagactacc tcctgtccaa caatgctctt ggatacgagt acgcctacct
     9241 gttggaccca ggtcattgca caacaccaga aatgccctct gatctgcaaa agacgtgaat
     9301 atctgttcag acacccatat ccactctgtt ccacacaggt cagaggtttg tccaggagtt
     9361 cttgacagag gtgtaaaaag tactcaaaaa ttttactcaa gtgaaagtac aagtacttag
     9421 ggaaaatttt actcaattaa aagtaaaagt atctggctag aatcttactt gagtaaaagt
     9481 aaaaaagtac tccattaaaa ttgtacttga gtattaagga agtaaaagta aaagcaagaa
     9541 agaaaactag agattcttgt ttaagctttt aatctcaaaa aacattaaat gaaatgcata
     9601 caaggtttta tcctgcttta gaactgtttg tatttaatta tcaaactata agacagacaa
     9661 tctaatgcca gtacacgcta ctcaaagttg taaaacctca gatttaactt cagtagaagc
     9721 tgattctcaa aattgttagt gtcaagccta gctcttttgg ggctgaaaag caatcctgca
     9781 gtgctgaaaa gcctctcaca ggcagccgat gcgggaagag gtgtattagt cttgatagag
     9841 aggctgcaaa tagcaggaaa cgtgagcaga gactccctgg tgtctgaaac acaggccaga
     9901 tgggccctcg aggatatc
//
