[The description below was written by a language model from this plasmid's Addgene catalogue record and the feature table of its GenBank file.]
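Description:
E1b-GFP-Tol2-Gateway dre SE-zic2a N is a zebrafish enhancer-reporter plasmid built on the E1b-GFP-Tol2-Gateway backbone, a pBluescript-type vector of roughly 9.9 kb. It replicates in E. coli from a high-copy ColE1/pUC origin, also carries an f1 origin, and has an ampicillin resistance gene. The Gateway destination cassette is still intact in the annotated sequence: attR1 and attR2 flank a chloramphenicol acetyltransferase gene driven by a lac UV5 promoter and the ccdB gyrase toxin. This explains the dual chloramphenicol/ampicillin selection and the need for a ccdB-tolerant host strain. The catalogue entry says the enhancer fragment was introduced by Gibson assembly rather than by LR recombination, which is consistent with the cassette being retained.

The payload is a 590 bp fragment from the zebrafish zic2a super-enhancer region. It is not annotated as a feature, so its exact position relative to the reporter cannot be read from the table. The reporter unit comprises a rabbit beta-globin intron, a Kozak consensus, the EGFP coding sequence and an SV40 polyadenylation signal. As the backbone name indicates, EGFP is expected to be driven by the adenoviral E1b minimal promoter and the cassette to be bounded by Tol2 transposon arms, although neither element is annotated. In such designs the minimal promoter gives little expression alone, so GFP patterns reflect the activity of the tested element, while the Tol2 arms allow transposase-mediated genomic integration. The construct is intended for reporter assays of one region of a zebrafish super-enhancer, as part of a comparative study of conserved super-enhancer elements in vertebrates.
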