Addgene plasmid #89383: E1b-GFP-Tol2-Gateway dre SE-zic2a N
Purpose: Vector for reporter assay of one zebrafish super-enhancer region
Depositing lab: Alena Shkumatava. Depositing organization: Institut Curie. Publication: Comparative analyses of super-enhancers reveal conserved elements in vertebrate genomes. Perez-Rico YA, Boeva V, Mallory AC, Bitetti A, Majello S, Barillot E, Shkumatava A. Genome Res. 2017 Feb;27(2):259-268. doi: 10.1101/gr.203679.115. Epub 2016 Dec 13. PubMed 27965291.
Backbone
  Vector backbone: E1b-GFP-Tol2-Gateway
  Backbone manufacturer: Nadav Ahituv lab
  Total vector size (bp): 9911
  Modifications to backbone: Insertion of super-enhancer region
Growth in bacteria
  Bacterial resistance: Chloramphenicol and Ampicillin, 25 & 100 μg/mL
  Growth temperature: 37°C
  Growth strain: ccdB Survival
  Copy number: High Copy
Gene/Insert
  Gene/Insert name: zic2a (alt name: super-enhancer zic2a)
  Species: D. rerio (zebrafish)
  Insert size (bp): 590
  Entrez Gene: zic2a (a.k.a. cb851, fb26a03, wu:fb26a03, zic2, zic2.1)
  Cloning method: Gibson Cloning
  Sequencing primers: 5′ AGACCATCACACAGGTTG; 3′ CAGAGAGGGATGCCACATC
Terms and licenses: Academic/Nonprofit Terms; Industry Terms: Not Available to Industry
How to cite: E1b-GFP-Tol2-Gateway dre SE-zic2a N was a gift from Alena Shkumatava (Addgene plasmid # 89383 ; http://n2t.net/addgene:89383 ; RRID:Addgene_89383)
