>Addgene plasmid #89383 | E1b-GFP-Tol2-Gateway dre SE-zic2a N | depositor partial sequence | sequence record 173149 | Super-enhancer region
AGACCATCACACAGGTTGTCCCTAGTTAGGCAAAAACAAAAAAGTCATCCTGGTCTCACAGTGGTGATTG
AATTCTGAAGTACTATCTGTGCATGACAAAGGTGCAGCAGGTAGGGAATAATGAGTTGATTTGAGATTCA
GTCCTGGTTCTCCTCTCTGCTCAGGCCCCCAGGCTTCACTCTCTCTCTCCCTCATCTCAGCGAGCTGTGC
TGTAGGACAGGCTTATCTTGAGAGGGACCTCTGTGTAGCCAAAGGCTCCTGGCCTGCCCTGATTAAAGGA
GCGCTGCTTTTTACCCATGCTGAGGCTAGATCAATGCGGAGATGCTTTCAGCCTGCCTATATGAATTTCA
ATATTTCCATATCTTAGTTCTCGCCTTGTTGCACTGTTAGATCATTATTAGGGGAGCTGGCCCTACTCAA
GCTGTGTGCCATTAAGCAAATGAAGCTGGCCTGGTGAGGATGAGTGGCGTCTTGTTCTCTTTTCTTTTTT
TTAACAGGGCACTAAAGAGCCCTGTCATCTTTATCTTTTATCTCAGAGCTCACCGGTGTTTCTTTCTTCC
GATGACCTGCAGATGTGGCATCCCTCTCTG
